>Addgene plasmid #216073 | AA269 | addgene full sequence | sequence record 431466 | Addgene NGS Result
ACATCTAGATGAAGACGGATTCAATCAACCTCTGGATTACAAAATTTGTGAAAGATTGACTGGTATTCTT
AACTATGTTGCTCCTTTTACGCTATGTGGATACGCTGCTTTAATGCCTTTGTATCATGCTATTGCTTCCC
GTATGGCTTTCATTTTCTCCTCCTTGTATAAATCCTGGTTGCTGTCTCTTTATGAGGAGTTGTGGCCCGT
TGTCAGGCAACGTGGCGTGGTGTGCACTGTGTTTGCTGACGCAACCCCCACTGGTTGGGGCATTGCCACC
ACCTGTCAGCTCCTTTCCGGGACTTTCGCTTTCCCCCTCCCTATTGCCACGGCGGAACTCATCGCCGCCT
GCCTTGCCCGCTGCTGGACAGGGGCTCGGCTGTTGGGCACTGACAATTCCGTGGTGTTGTCGGGGAAATC
ATCGTCCTTTCCTTGGCTGCTCGCCTGTGTTGCCACCTGGATTCTGCGCGGGACGTCCTTCTGCTACGTC
CCTTCGGCCCTCAATCCAGCGGACCTTCCTTCCCGCGGCCTGCTGCCGGCTCTGCGGCCTCTTCCGCGTC
CTCGCCTTCGCCCTCAGACGAGTCGGATCTCCCTTTGGGCCGCCTCCCCGCGTCGGCTAGCACACTGGAA
GGGCTAATTCACTCCCAACGAAGATAAGATTTCACCATTATCGTTTCAGACCCACCTCCCAACCCCGAGG
GGACCCAGAGAGGGCCTATTTCCCATGATTCCTTCATATTTGCATATACGATACAAGGCTGTTAGAGAGA
TAATTAGAATTAATTTGACTGTAAACACAAAGATATTAGTACAAAATACGTGACGTAGAAAGTAATAATT
TCTTGGGTAGTTTGCAGTTTTAAAATTATGTTTTAAAATGGACTATCATATGCTTACCGTAACTTGAAAG
TATTTCGATTTCTTGGCTTTATATATCTTGTGGAAAGGACGAAACACCGGAGACGCTTTTTTCGTCTCAG
TTTAAGAGCTATGCTGGAAACAGCATAGCAAGTTTAAATAAGGCTAGTCCGTTATCAACTTGAAAAAGTG
GCACCGAGTCGGTGCTTTTTTAAGCTTGGCGTAACTAGATCTTGAGACACTGCTTTTTGCTTGTACTGGG
TCTCTCTGGTTAGACCAGATCTGAGCCTGGGAGCTCTCTGGCTAACTAGGGAACCCACTGCTTAAGCCTC
AATAAAGCTTGCCTTGAGTGCTTCAAGTAGTGTGTGCCCGTCTGTTGTGTGACTCTGGTAACTAGAGATC
CCTCAGACCCTTTTAGTCAGTGTGGAAAATCTCTAGCAGGGCCCGTTTAAACCCGCTGATCAGCCTCGAC
TGTGCCTTCTAGTTGCCAGCCATCTGTTGTTTGCCCCTCCCCCGTGCCTTCCTTGACCCTGGAAGGTGCC
ACTCCCACTGTCCTTTCCTAATAAAATGAGGAAATTGCATCGCATTGTCTGAGTAGGTGTCATTCTATTC
TGGGGGGTGGGGTGGGGCAGGACAGCAAGGGGGAGGATTGGGAAGATAATAGCAGGCATGCTGGGGATGC
GGTGGGCTCTATGGCTTCTGAGGCGGAAAGAACCAGCGTCCAGTCTTCGGAACCAAATCGGATCCCGGGC
CCGTCGACTGCAGAGGCCTGCATGCAAGCTTGGTGTAATCATGGTCATAGCTGTTTCCTGTGTGAAATTG
TTATCCGCTCACAATTCCACACAACATACGAGCCGGAAGCATAAAGTGTAAAGCCTGGGGTGCCTAATGA
GTGAGCTAACTCACATTAATTGCGTTGCGCTCACTGCCCGCTTTCCAGTCGGGAAACCTGTCGTGCCAGC
TGCATTAATGAATCGGCCAACGCGCGGGGAGAGGCGGTTTGCGTATTGGGCGCTCTTCCGCTTCCTCGCT
CACTGACTCGCTGCGCTCGGTCGTTCGGCTGCGGCGAGCGGTATCAGCTCACTCAAAGGCGGTAATACGG
TTATCCACAGAATCAGGGGATAACGCAGGAAAGAACATGTGAGCAAAAGGCCAGCAAAAGGCCAGGAACC
GTAAAAAGGCCGCGTTGCTGGCGTTTTTCCATAGGCTCCGCCCCCCTGACGAGCATCACAAAAATCGACG
CTCAAGTCAGAGGTGGCGAAACCCGACAGGACTATAAAGATACCAGGCGTTTCCCCCTGGAAGCTCCCTC
GTGCGCTCTCCTGTTCCGACCCTGCCGCTTACCGGATACCTGTCCGCCTTTCTCCCTTCGGGAAGCGTGG
CGCTTTCTCATAGCTCACGCTGTAGGTATCTCAGTTCGGTGTAGGTCGTTCGCTCCAAGCTGGGCTGTGT
GCACGAACCCCCCGTTCAGCCCGACCGCTGCGCCTTATCCGGTAACTATCGTCTTGAGTCCAACCCGGTA
AGACACGACTTATCGCCACTGGCAGCAGCCACTGGTAACAGGATTAGCAGAGCGAGGTATGTAGGCGGTG
CTACAGAGTTCTTGAAGTGGTGGCCTAACTACGGCTACACTAGAAGAACAGTATTTGGTATCTGCGCTCT
GCTGAAGCCAGTTACCTTCGGAAAAAGAGTTGGTAGCTCTTGATCCGGCAAACAAACCACCGCTGGTAGC
GGTGGTTTTTTTGTTTGCAAGCAGCAGATTACGCGCAGAAAAAAAGGATCTCAAGAAGATCCTTTGATCT
TTTCTACGGGGTCTGACGCTCAGTGGAACGAAAACTCACGTTAAGGGATTTTGGTCATGAGATTATCAAA
AAGGATCTTCACCTAGATCCTTTTAAATTAAAAATGAAGTTTTAAATCAAGCCCAATCTGAATAATGTTA
CAACCAATTAACCAATTCTGATTAGAAAAACTCATCGAGCATCAAATGAAACTGCAATTTATTCATATCA
GGATTATCAATACCATATTTTTGAAAAAGCCGTTTCTGTAATGAAGGAGAAAACTCACCGAGGCAGTTCC
ATAGGATGGCAAGATCCTGGTATCGGTCTGCGATTCCGACTCGTCCAACATCAATACAACCTATTAATTT
CCCCTCGTCAAAAATAAGGTTATCAAGTGAGAAATCACCATGAGTGACGACTGAATCCGGTGAGAATGGC
AAAAGTTTATGCATTTCTTTCCAGACTTGTTCAACAGGCCAGCCATTACGCTCGTCATCAAAATCACTCG
CATCAACCAAACCGTTATTCATTCGTGATTGCGCCTGAGCGAGACGAAATACGCGATCGCTGTTAAAAGG
ACAATTACAAACAGGAATCGAATGCAACCGGCGCAGGAACACTGCCAGCGCATCAACAATATTTTCACCT
GAATCAGGATATTCTTCTAATACCTGGAATGCTGTTTTTCCGGGGATCGCAGTGGTGAGTAACCATGCAT
CATCAGGAGTACGGATAAAATGCTTGATGGTCGGAAGAGGCATAAATTCCGTCAGCCAGTTTAGTCTGAC
CATCTCATCTGTAACATCATTGGCAACGCTACCTTTGCCATGTTTCAGAAACAACTCTGGCGCATCGGGC
TTCCCATACAAGCGATAGATTGTCGCACCTGATTGCCCGACATTATCGCGAGCCCATTTATACCCATATA
AATCAGCATCCATGTTGGAATTTAATCGCGGCCTCGACGTTTCCCGTTGAATATGGCTCATAACACCCCT
TGTATTACTGTTTATGTAAGCAGACAGTTTTATTGTTCATGATGATATATTTTTATCTTGTGCAATGTAA
CATCAGAGATTTTGAGACACGGGCCAGAGCTGCATCGCGCGTTTCGGTGATGACGGTGAAAACCTCTGAC
ACATGCAGCTCCCGGAGACGGTCACAGCTTGTCTGTAAGCGGATGCCGGGAGCAGACAAGCCCGTCAGGG
CGCGTCAGCGGGTGTTGGCGGGTGTCGGGGCTGGCTTAACTATGCGGCATCAGAGCAGATTGTACTGAGA
GTGCACCATATGCGGTGTGAAATACCGCACAGATGCGTAAGGAGAAAATACCGCATCAGGCGCCATTCGC
CATTCAGGCTGCGCAACTGTTGGGAAGGGCGATCGGTGCGGGCCTCTTCGCTATTACGCCAGCTGGCGAA
AGGGGGATGTGCTGCAAGGCGATTAAGTTGGGTAACGCCAGGGTTTTCCCAGTCACGACGTTGTAAAACG
ACGGCCAGAGAATTCGAGCTCGGTACCTCGCGAAT
Features (pLannotate 1.2.2; 17 found; start..end, strand, type, name):
     23..611     +  misc_feature   WPRE: woodchuck hepatitis virus posttranscriptional regulatory element
    626..660     +  LTR            3' LTR (ΔU3) (fragment): self-inactivating 3' long terminal repeat (LTR) from HIV-1
    680..706     +  CDS            Rev (fragment): human immunodeficiency virus 1 (HIV-1) Rev protein; rev; enhances nuclear export of unspliced and incompletely spliced viral mRNAs
    710..950     +  promoter       U6 promoter: RNA polymerase III promoter for human U6 snRNA
    998..1065    +  misc_RNA       tracrRNA (fragment): trans-activating CRISPR RNA for the Streptococcus pyogenes CRISPR/Cas9 system
   1118..1298    +  LTR            5' LTR (truncated): truncated 5' long terminal repeat (LTR) from HIV-1
   1330..1441    +  polyA_signal   bGH poly(A) signal: bovine growth hormone polyadenylation signal
   1558..1577    +  promoter       SV40 promoter (fragment): SV40 enhancer and early promoter
   1678..1694    -  protein_bind   lac operator: The lac repressor binds to the lac operator to inhibit transcription in E. coli. This inhibition can be relieved by adding lactose or isopropyl-β-D-thiogalactopyranoside (IPTG). lac repressor encoded by lacI
   1702..1732    -  promoter       lac promoter: promoter for the E. coli lac operon
   1747..1768    -  protein_bind   CAP binding site: CAP binding activates transcription in the presence of cAMP. E. coli catabolite activator protein
   1781..1873    -  CDS            lacI (fragment): lac repressor; lacI; The lac repressor binds to the lac operator to inhibit transcription in E. coli. This inhibition can be relieved by adding lactose or isopropyl-β-D-thiogalactopyranoside (IPTG).
   2056..2644    -  rep_origin     ori: high-copy-number ColE1/pMB1/pBR322/pUC origin of replication
   2822..3631    -  CDS            KanR: aminoglycoside phosphotransferase; aph(3')-Ia; confers resistance to kanamycin in bacteria or G418 (Geneticin®) in eukaryotes
   3738..3779    +  CDS            rop (fragment): Rop protein, which maintains plasmids at low copy number; rop
   3881..3980    +  misc_feature   bom (fragment): basis of mobility region from pBR322
   3986..4143    -  CDS            lacZα (fragment): LacZα fragment of β-galactosidase; lacZ fragment
