[The description below was written by a language model from this plasmid's Addgene catalogue record and pLannotate feature annotations shown in this document.]
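Description:
AA269 is a module from the Fragmid modular vector assembly toolkit, carried in the pUC57-Kan cloning backbone and classed as a "Fragment" rather than a finished expression vector. It is propagated in E. coli through a high-copy ColE1/pUC-type origin and selected with kanamycin via the aph(3')-Ia (KanR) gene. Remnants of the lac promoter/operator and lacZα region, together with short rop and bom fragments, are backbone carry-over. At about 4.2 kb, it is meant to be combined with other Fragmid pieces to build a complete lentiviral vector, and it has no independent use in mammalian cells.

The payload supplies the 3' end of a CROP-seq-style lentiviral design. A WPRE, which enhances expression of the upstream transcript, is followed by a self-inactivating HIV-1 3' LTR into which a guide RNA cassette has been embedded. The annotation shows a short ΔU3 fragment, then a human U6 Pol III promoter, a cloning site that the insert name lists as two BsmBI elements, and a Streptococcus pyogenes Cas9 tracrRNA scaffold (trRNA_v4). The remaining LTR sequence comes next; the annotation software labels it a truncated 5' LTR, probably because that part of the two LTRs matches. A bGH polyadenylation signal ends the module.

Placing the U6-guide unit inside the 3' LTR means it is copied to the 5' LTR during reverse transcription. The guide sequence is also included in the polyadenylated Pol II transcript, which is what allows guide identity to be read out in single-cell RNA-seq CRISPR screens. The brief Rev and SV40 promoter hits are small fragments and are probably incidental matches. The record does not state the overhangs or the assembly position of this fragment.
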