Addgene plasmid #216073: AA269
Purpose: Fragmid fragment: (CROPseq) WPRE; 3'LTR; guide expression bGHpolyA
Depositing lab: John Doench. Depositing organization: Broad Institute. Publication: Modular vector assembly enables rapid assessment of emerging CRISPR technologies. McGee AV, Liu YV, Griffith AL, Szegletes ZM, Wen B, Kraus C, Miller NW, Steger RJ, Escude Velasco B, Bosch JA, Zirin JD, Viswanatha R, Sontheimer EJ, Goodale A, Greene MA, Green TM, Doench JG. Cell Genom. 2024 Mar 13;4(3):100519. doi: 10.1016/j.xgen.2024.100519. PubMed 38484704.
Backbone
  Vector backbone: pUC57-Kan
  Vector type: Fragment
Growth in bacteria
  Bacterial resistance: Kanamycin, 50 μg/mL
  Growth temperature: 37°C
  Growth strain: DH5alpha
  Copy number: Unknown
Gene/Insert
  Gene/Insert name: WPRE_v1; U6_v1; BsmBI_v0; BsmBI_v1; trRNA_v4 [Sp]; 3'LTR; bGHpolyA_v1
  Species: Streptococcus pyogenes
  Cloning method: Unknown
Resource information
  A portion of this plasmid was derived from a plasmid made by: Genscript ID: U1569HC140-6
Terms and licenses: Academic/Nonprofit Terms; Industry Terms: Not Available to Industry
Depositor comments: Please visit https://www.biorxiv.org/content/10.1101/2023.10.25.564061v1 for bioRxiv preprint.
How to cite: AA269 was a gift from John Doench (Addgene plasmid # 216073 ; http://n2t.net/addgene:216073 ; RRID:Addgene_216073)
